>Addgene plasmid #63042 | Or59a-Gal4 | addgene partial sequence | sequence record 132357 | GAL4Nterm-R 5'-tcagatgtgccctagtcagc-3'
GGGAGAGTAGCGACACTCCCAGTTGTTCTTCAGACACTTGGCGCACTTCGGTTTTTCTTTGGAGCACTTG
AGCTTTTTAAGTCGGCAAATATCGCATGCTTGTTCGATAGAAGACAGAAGCTTGATATCGCCTCCCAGAC
CGGCAACGAAAATCACGTTCTTGTTGGTCAAAGTAAACGACATGGTGACTTCTTTTTTGCTTTAGCAGGC
TCTTTCGATCCCCGGGAATTGGTCGACTCTAGCGGTACCGGTTCCTTGAATTCTCGGCTTTAATGTAAGG
TTCTCCACACTTAAATACCGTTTTGGGTGATGGCTCAATCGGTGCGATTGCCCAATTATGTAATTAGCCT
TGCGTGGCCACCTCAATTAGAAATTAGACCACCTGCCGATGAACTAAGGCTTCCCATTCGTTCATCCCAT
GGCTTCTTCACATTTAGTTTAAACGCATTCCATAGAGTGAAGCACTCCACTCAATTGAGCATCCATGTTT
AGTTAGGAATAATTTGTTCACTTCAATCGCAAATTTAAATATTGGCCTCCTTTTATAATGAAAAAAAAGT
GGCTCTTCACAAACAAACCATACATCAGGATATGAACTATGTATATGTAATAGGAAAAAGCATGAATGCC
AAACAAAGGTAAAATGCAAAAGTTGTTAAAACTGTGACGACTTTGTTGTACAACAATTTGCACTCCATGC
TGATTTCAACAATGGCAACTAAAATGCAGAATTACACGTGTCACAGTTTCAGGTGAGCAGTTTGGCAAAG
CTTTCGTCGCTTTTATAATTAATAAAACCGGCGCATAAATCTCAATTCTCGTTTTCGGCCCACTTTGCAT
TGGCTGGCTGCTGCTTTTGTCAGCGGTTTTTGTCGCTCAAAACGCGCGCTAGAAAGTATGCTACAGAATT
TATGGCGCACTCGCTGTCAATTTTGCAATTTTACAATTTTACAAGCGAACATGCGAATTTATGGCGCATT
AAATTATTCGCTTCGTAAAAGTTTCAAAGCCGGGGCCCAGGACTTACTTGATATTTCCACATGGTGCATG
CAATTAGCATGTCCAGACGC
