>Addgene plasmid #63042 | Or59a-Gal4 | addgene partial sequence | sequence record 132358 | pCasper-F 5'-gggttttattaacttacat-3'
CGCATACGCATACGCACACTCGTACCATTCTGTCGTGTGTGCTGAAATAACCGAGAGCAAAGGGGGCGTG
GCTGGGCGAAAGTTGATGGCATGGTGGCATTGGGGGGGCAGCAGCCACGCCCACACGCACGACTTGTCAG
TCAAGTGACGGTGAAATGCTTGTCTTTACTCCGCGCCACCAGCCACCGTGGCATTGTCCTTTGGGCCAGG
ACGACGGCAAACGGGCGGGTGGGAAAGTCATGAGGTGGGCTGTGCGGGTCACACACAGATGACAATTTAA
GAGGAACATTTTCGCGAGCGTGACCTTGCCCCAAAGTCTGCATTCAGCATTCAGCCTCCAACCTTGACAC
TTGACTGTTGCTCAAGTCGGCGCTTAAATTGGAGCGGTAAGCTGGGGGAATGGAAGTTGCACGTCTGACA
AATGATACGATGGCCGTAGTGGCAGAAGTTTCGCAATGCCAAACTCCATCTCCCCAGCTGATTGCAGACG
CATCCTTGCCTTTGTCTCTTCGCTGGCAGCTTAAAAGTTCCGCTGACAACTGTCGCCATAATTCACTTTT
ACAGGACAACCGGGCAGGCAGGCCTTACCGCTGAACTAGAACGAGAAATAAAGGGAAAACTAAAGGGAAA
CTAGAGGGAAAACTTGGAAACGACACTTGGCCAAACAAGTTCGAGGAAAAGCGTCCAGGGAGGCGGGCCA
TAAAAGCTGCCGCCTCGTCCGCCTCTTGGCCATTTGTTATTTAGAGAACCGCCGCAATTGTTGCCATTTG
CAAGCGCTTCAATCACAGACAGGCAAAGAAACCTCGGCTCAAAGCACCTGCTGCCTTGGGCTAGAACAAA
AAAAAAAAAATAATGGAAAAGCAAAGTGCCGAGGGAAAGGCACAAATCATCTGCAGGGACGACGGGGAAA
AGTCGCCGCCGAATGGATTGGCAGCGAGAGCAAGTCGCCTAGATTGTAACTCAACTTTGCCATTCGATGG
CAATTATTCTGTCAATCGTTTCTTACACTGACCGCCGCCAAAGGAGTATTCCTAGTGGGCCTAGCAGTCA
A
