[The description below was written by a language model from this plasmid's Addgene catalogue record.]
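Description:
Or59a-Gal4 is an insect expression plasmid built on the pCasperAUG-Gal4-X backbone (about 12 kb without insert), designed to drive the yeast transcription factor Gal4 in the expression pattern of the Drosophila melanogaster odorant receptor gene Or59a. It is propagated in E. coli under ampicillin selection; the copy number is recorded as unknown, and the record does not list the origin of replication or any fly transformation marker. No feature table is available. The pCasper family of vectors is generally used for P-element-mediated germline transformation of Drosophila, but the elements involved are not itemised here.

The insert is roughly 7.8 kb of Or59a promoter sequence from D. melanogaster, cloned into a single Asp718I site that is retained at both ends, immediately 5' of the Gal4 coding region. Because the same enzyme site flanks both sides, the orientation of the fragment depends on the clone that was selected. The backbone supplies the coding sequence: the first 18 amino acids of Drosophila ADH fused to full-length yeast Gal4 (residues 1 to 881). The "AUG" in the backbone name suggests that the ADH leader supplies the translation start, so the cloned genomic fragment would need to contribute only transcriptional regulatory information.

In transgenic flies, such a construct serves as the driver half of the binary Gal4/UAS system, so that crossing to UAS-reporter or UAS-effector lines labels or manipulates the neurons that normally express Or59a. The associated work concerns chemotaxis behaviour mediated by single larval olfactory neurons, which fits use of this driver to target defined olfactory sensory neurons.
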