Addgene plasmid #63042: Or59a-Gal4
Purpose: To express Gal4 in the pattern of the Drosophila melanogaster odorant receptor Or59a, using the promoter sequences of the gene cloned 5' of Gal4
Depositing lab: Leslie Vosshall. Depositing organization: Rockefeller University. Publication: Chemotaxis behavior mediated by single larval olfactory neurons in Drosophila. Fishilevich E, Domingos AI, Asahina K, Naef F, Vosshall LB, Louis M. Curr Biol. 2005 Dec 6;15(23):2086-96. 10.1016/j.cub.2005.11.016 PubMed 16332533.
Backbone
  Vector backbone: pCasperAUG-Gal4-X
  Backbone manufacturer: Leslie Vosshall Lab
  Backbone size w/o insert (bp): 12000
  Vector type: Insect Expression
Growth in bacteria
  Bacterial resistance: Ampicillin, 100 μg/mL
  Growth temperature: 37°C
  Growth strain: DH5alpha
  Copy number: Unknown
Gene/Insert
  Gene/Insert name: Drosophila melanogaster Or59a promoter
  Species: D. melanogaster (fly)
  Insert size (bp): 7800
  Tag / fusion protein: Drosophila ADH (aa's 1-18) fused to Yeast Gal4 (aa's 1-881) (C terminal on backbone)
  Cloning method: Restriction Enzyme; 5′ cloning site Asp718I (not destroyed); 3′ cloning site Asp718I (not destroyed)
  Sequencing primers: 5′ pCasper-F 5'-gggttttattaacttacat-3'; 3′ GAL4Nterm-R 5'-tcagatgtgccctagtcagc-3'
Terms and licenses: Academic/Nonprofit Terms; Industry Terms: Not Available to Industry
How to cite: Or59a-Gal4 was a gift from Leslie Vosshall (Addgene plasmid # 63042 ; http://n2t.net/addgene:63042 ; RRID:Addgene_63042)
